Addgene plasmid #87573: pGBKT7-HSH49
Purpose: Encodes Y2H Gal4 DNA binding domain for Hsh49
Depositing lab: Aaron Hoskins. Depositing organization: University of Wisconsin, Madison. Publication: SF3b1 mutations associated with myelodysplastic syndromes alter the fidelity of branchsite selection in yeast. Carrocci TJ, Zoerner DM, Paulson JC, Hoskins AA. Nucleic Acids Res. 2017 Jan 6. pii: gkw1349. doi: 10.1093/nar/gkw1349. PubMed 28062854.
Backbone
  Vector backbone: pGBKT7
  Backbone manufacturer: Clontech
  Backbone size w/o insert (bp): 7300
  Total vector size (bp): 7965
  Vector type: Bacterial Expression, Yeast Expression
  Selectable markers: TRP1
Growth in bacteria
  Bacterial resistance: Kanamycin, 50 μg/mL
  Growth temperature: 37°C
  Growth strain: DH5alpha
  Copy number: Unknown
Gene/Insert
  Gene/Insert name: HSH49
  Species: S. cerevisiae (budding yeast)
  Insert size (bp): 665
  GenBank ID: NP_014964.1
  Entrez Gene: HSH49 (a.k.a. YOR319W)
  Tag / fusion protein: GAL4 BD (N terminal on backbone); Myc (N terminal on backbone)
  Cloning method: Restriction Enzyme; 5′ cloning site NdeI (not destroyed); 3′ cloning site BamHI (not destroyed)
  Sequencing primers: 5′ GGACCTGCATATGAACTACAGCGCAGACTCTGG; 3′ GGTCGACGGATCCTTATTTCAACATGTTGTGC
Terms and licenses: Academic/Nonprofit Terms; Industry Terms: Not Available to Industry
How to cite: pGBKT7-HSH49 was a gift from Aaron Hoskins (Addgene plasmid # 87573 ; http://n2t.net/addgene:87573 ; RRID:Addgene_87573)
