[The description below was written by a language model from this plasmid's Addgene catalogue record and pLannotate feature annotations shown in this document.]
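Description:
pGBKT7-HSH49 is a yeast two-hybrid "bait" plasmid built on the Clontech pGBKT7 backbone. It is an E. coli/S. cerevisiae shuttle vector. In bacteria it replicates from a high-copy ColE1/pUC-type origin and is selected with kanamycin through a Tn5 aminoglycoside phosphotransferase gene driven by the AmpR (bla) promoter. In yeast it is maintained episomally by the 2μ origin and selected by tryptophan prototrophy via the TRP1 marker with its own promoter. An f1 origin is also present, together with small annotated remnants (lacZα, lacI, rop, bom, ble and poly(A) signal fragments) that appear to be backbone leftovers and have no evident function here.

The payload is the S. cerevisiae HSH49 (YOR319W) open reading frame, which the annotation describes as a possible SF3b-like factor. It was cloned between NdeI and BamHI sites that both remain intact. The constitutive yeast ADH1 promoter drives a fusion in which the GAL4 DNA-binding domain sits at the N terminus, followed according to the catalogue entry by a Myc epitope (not separately annotated in the feature table) and then Hsh49, with the ADH1 terminator downstream. A T7 promoter lies between the GAL4 domain and the insert and is paired with a T7 terminator, which allows T7 polymerase-driven transcription of the Hsh49 portion without the GAL4 domain.

In a two-hybrid assay, the DNA-binding-domain fusion is co-expressed with an activation-domain "prey", and interaction between the two reconstitutes GAL4-dependent reporter activation. The associated study examined SF3b1 mutations and branchsite selection in yeast splicing. The sequenced record (7,920 nt) is slightly shorter than the stated total size of 7,965 bp.
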