Features (pLannotate 1.2.2; 24 found; start..end, strand, type, name):
     30..734     +  promoter       ADH1 promoter: S. cerevisiae ADH1; promoter for alcohol dehydrogenase 1
    762..1202    +  CDS            GAL4 DNA binding domain: DNA binding domain of the GAL4 transcriptional activator; Saccharomyces cerevisiae GAL4 (truncated)
   1213..1231    +  promoter       T7 promoter: promoter for bacteriophage T7 RNA polymerase
   1284..1922    +  CDS            HSH49: HSH49_YEAST - Experimental evidence at protein level: Swiss-Prot protein existence level 1. Possible SF3b-like factor. From Saccharomyces cerevisiae (strain ATCC 204508 / S288c) (Baker's yeast).
   1955..2002    +  terminator     T7 terminator: transcription terminator for bacteriophage T7 RNA polymerase
   2029..2216    +  terminator     ADH1 terminator: S. cerevisiae ADH1; transcription terminator for the S. cerevisiae alcohol dehydrogenase 1 (ADH1) gene
   2264..2280    -  protein_bind   lac operator: The lac repressor binds to the lac operator to inhibit transcription in E. coli. This inhibition can be relieved by adding lactose or isopropyl-β-D-thiogalactopyranoside (IPTG). lac repressor encoded by lacI
   2288..2318    -  promoter       lac promoter: promoter for the E. coli lac operon
   2333..2354    -  protein_bind   CAP binding site: CAP binding activates transcription in the presence of cAMP. E. coli catabolite activator protein
   2367..2459    -  CDS            lacI (fragment): lac repressor; lacI; The lac repressor binds to the lac operator to inhibit transcription in E. coli. This inhibition can be relieved by adding lactose or isopropyl-β-D-thiogalactopyranoside (IPTG).
   2642..3230    -  rep_origin     ori: high-copy-number ColE1/pMB1/pBR322/pUC origin of replication
   3452..3468    +  polyA_signal   bGH poly(A) signal (fragment): bovine growth hormone polyadenylation signal
   3559..3606    -  polyA_signal   HSV TK poly(A) signal: herpes simplex virus thymidine kinase polyadenylation signal (Cole and Stacy, 1985)
   3665..3817    -  CDS            ble (fragment): BLE_KLEPN - Experimental evidence at protein level: Swiss-Prot protein existence level 1. Binding protein with a strong affinity to the bleomycin family of antibiotics. Binds to CL990; an antimitotic-antibiotic compound. From Klebsiella pneumoniae.
   3838..4632    -  CDS            NeoR/KanR: aminoglycoside phosphotransferase from Tn5; aph(3')-II (or nptII); confers resistance to neomycin, kanamycin, and G418 (Geneticin®)
   4633..4737    -  promoter       AmpR promoter: bla
   4764..6106    -  rep_origin     2μ ori: yeast 2μ plasmid origin of replication
   6174..6209    +  CDS            rop (fragment): Rop protein, which maintains plasmids at low copy number; rop
   6311..6360    +  misc_feature   bom (fragment): basis of mobility region from pBR322
   6499..6646    +  promoter       TRP1 promoter: S. cerevisiae TRP1
   6647..7321    +  CDS            TRP1: phosphoribosylanthranilate isomerase, required for tryptophan biosynthesis; S. cerevisiae TRP1; yeast auxotrophic marker
   7372..7423    +  misc_feature   bom (fragment): basis of mobility region from pBR322
   7451..7879    -  rep_origin     f1 ori (sequence partly withheld): f1 bacteriophage origin of replication; arrow indicates direction of (+) strand synthesis
   7883..29      -  CDS            lacZα (fragment) (across the origin): LacZα fragment of β-galactosidase; lacZ fragment
>Addgene plasmid #87573 | pGBKT7-HSH49 | addgene full sequence | sequence record 183080 | Addgene NGS Result
CGGTGCGGGCCTCTTCGCTATTACGCCAGATCCTTTTGTTGTTTCCGGGTGTACAATATGGACTTCCTCT
TTTCTGGCAACCAAACCCATACATCGGGATTCCTATAATACCTTCGTTGGTCTCCCTAACATGTAGGTGG
CGGAGGGGAGATATACAATAGAACAGATACCAGACAAGACATAATGGGCTAAACAAGACTACACCAATTA
CACTGCCTCATTGATGGTGGTACATAACGAACTAATACTGTAGCCCTAGACTTGATAGCCATCATCATAT
CGAAGTTTCACTACCCTTTTTCCATTTGCCATCTATTGAAGTAATAATAGGCGCATGCAACTTCTTTTCT
TTTTTTTTCTTTTCTCTCTCCCCCGTTGTTGTCTCACCATATCCGCAATGACAAAAAAATGATGGAAGAC
ACTAAAGGAAAAAATTAACGACAAAGACAGCACCAACAGATGTCGTTGTTCCAGAGCTGATGAGGGGTAT
CTCGAAGCACACGAAACTTTTTCCTTCCTTCATTCACGCACACTACTCTCTAATGAGCAACGGTATACGG
CCTTCCTTCCAGTTACTTGAATTTGAAATAAAAAAAAGTTTGCTGTCTTGCTATCAAGTATAAATAGACC
TGCAATTATTAATCTTTTGTTTCCTCGTCATTGTTCTCGTTCCCTTTCTTCCTTGTTTCTTTTTCTGCAC
AATATTTCAAGCTATACCAAGCATACAATCAACTCCAAGCTTGAAGCAAGCCTCCTGAAAGATGAAGCTA
CTGTCTTCTATCGAACAAGCATGCGATATTTGCCGACTTAAAAAGCTCAAGTGCTCCAAAGAAAAACCGA
AGTGCGCCAAGTGTCTGAAGAACAACTGGGAGTGTCGCTACTCTCCCAAAACCAAAAGGTCTCCGCTGAC
TAGGGCACATCTGACAGAAGTGGAATCAAGGCTAGAAAGACTGGAACAGCTATTTCTACTGATTTTTCCT
CGAGAAGACCTTGACATGATTTTGAAAATGGATTCTTTACAGGATATAAAAGCATTGTTAACAGGATTAT
TTGTACAAGATAATGTGAATAAAGATGCCGTCACAGATAGATTGGCTTCAGTGGAGACTGATATGCCTCT
AACATTGAGACAGCATAGAATAAGTGCGACATCATCATCGGAAGAGAGTAGTAACAAAGGTCAAAGACAG
TTGACTGTATCGCCGGAATTTGTAATACGACTCACTATAGGGCGAGCCGCCATCATGGAGGAGCAGAAGC
TGATCTCAGAGGAGGACCTGCATATGAACTACAGCGCAGACTCTGGTAATACAGTTTATGTGGGGAATAT
AGATCCAAGGATAACGAAAGAACAACTTTATGAACTCTTCATTCAGATCAACCCTGTTTTAAGGATTAAG
TATCCGAAAGATAAAGTTCTACAAGCTTACCAAGGCTACGCATTCATCGAATTTTATAATCAAGGAGATG
CTCAATATGCAATAAAAATAATGAATAATACCGTTAGATTATACGACCGACTGATAAAGGTTCGTCAAGT
AACCAATTCTACAGGAACAACTAATTTACCTTCAAATATTTCTAAGGACATGATTCTACCTATTGCTAAG
TTGTTCATAAAAAACCTTGCAGATTCGATAGATAGCGACCAATTAGTGAAAATTTTCAATAAATTTGGTA
AGCTCATAAGGGAACCCGAAATTTTCTACCTATCAAACGGAAAATTAAAGTGTGCTTATGTTTATTTTGA
GGACTTTGAAAAAGCAGATTTGGCAATAAAATCTTTGAACAATCAGTTAGTCGCCAACAACAGAATTACT
GTTGATTATGCCTTCAAAGAAAATGGAAAAGGTAACGCAAAATACGGTGATGACGTTGACAGGCTGTTGA
ATAAAGAAGCATTAAAGCACAACATGTTGAAATAAGGATCCGTCGACCTGCAGCGGCCGCATAACTAGCA
TAACCCCTTGGGGCCTCTAAACGGGTCTTGAGGGGTTTTTTGCGCGCTTGCAGCCAAGCTAATTCCGGGC
GAATTTCTTATGATTTATGATTTTTATTATTAAATAAGTTATAAAAAAAATAAGTGTATACAAATTTTAA
AGTGACTCTTAGGTTTTAAAACGAAAATTCTTATTCTTGAGTAACTCTTTCCTGTAGGTCAGGTTGCTTT
CTCAGGTATAGCATGAGGTCGCTCTTATTGACCACACCTCTACCGGCATGCAAGCTTGGCGTAATCATGG
TCATAGCTGTTTCCTGTGTGAAATTGTTATCCGCTCACAATTCCACACAACATACGAGCCGGAAGCATAA
AGTGTAAAGCCTGGGGTGCCTAATGAGTGAGCTAACTCACATTAATTGCGTTGCGCTCACTGCCCGCTTT
CCAGTCGGGAAACCTGTCGTGCCAGCTGCATTAATGAATCGGCCAACGCGCGGGGAGAGGCGGTTTGCGT
ATTGGGCGCTCTTCCGCTTCCTCGCTCACTGACTCGCTGCGCTCGGTCGTTCGGCTGCGGCGAGCGGTAT
CAGCTCACTCAAAGGCGGTAATACGGTTATCCACAGAATCAGGGGATAACGCAGGAAAGAACATGTGAGC
AAAAGGCCAGCAAAAGGCCAGGAACCGTAAAAAGGCCGCGTTGCTGGCGTTTTTCCATAGGCTCCGCCCC
CCTGACGAGCATCACAAAAATCGACGCTCAAGTCAGAGGTGGCGAAACCCGACAGGACTATAAAGATACC
AGGCGTTTCCCCCTGGAAGCTCCCTCGTGCGCTCTCCTGTTCCGACCCTGCCGCTTACCGGATACCTGTC
CGCCTTTCTCCCTTCGGGAAGCGTGGCGCTTTCTCATAGCTCACGCTGTAGGTATCTCAGTTCGGTGTAG
GTCGTTCGCTCCAAGCTGGGCTGTGTGCACGAACCCCCCGTTCAGCCCGACCGCTGCGCCTTATCCGGTA
ACTATCGTCTTGAGTCCAACCCGGTAAGACACGACTTATCGCCACTGGCAGCAGCCACTGGTAACAGGAT
TAGCAGAGCGAGGTATGTAGGCGGTGCTACAGAGTTCTTGAAGTGGTGGCCTAACTACGGCTACACTAGA
AGAACAGTATTTGGTATCTGCGCTCTGCTGAAGCCAGTTACCTTCGGAAAAAGAGTTGGTAGCTCTTGAT
CCGGCAAACAAACCACCGCTGGTAGCGGTGGTTTTTTTGTTTGCAAGCAGCAGATTACGCGCAGAAAAAA
AGGATCTCAAGAAGATCCTTTGATCTTTTCTACGGGGTCTGACGCTCAGTGGAACGAAAACTCACGTTAA
GGGATTTTGGTCATGAGATTATCAAAAAGGATCTTCACCTAGATCCTTTTAAATTAAAAATGAAGTTTTA
AATCAATCTAAAGTATATATGAGTAACCTGAGGCTATGGCAGGGCCTGCCGCCCCGACGTTGGCTGCGAG
CCCTGGGCCTTCACCCGAACTTGGGGGGTGGGGTGGGGAAAAGGAAGAAACGCGGGCGTATTGGCCCCAA
TGGGGTCTCGGTGGGGTATCGACAGAGTGCCAGCCCTGGGACCGAACCCCGCGTTTATGAACAAACGACC
CAACACCGTGCGTTTTATTCTGTCTTTTTATTGCCGTCATAGCGCGGGTTCCTTCCGGTATTGTCTCCTT
CCGTGTTTCAGTTAGCCTCCCCCTAGGGTGGGCGAAGAACTCCAGCATGAGATCCCCGCGCTGGAGGATC
ATCCAGCCGGCGTCCCGGAAAACGATTCCGAAGCCCAACCTTTCATAGAAGGCGGCGGTGGAATCGAAAT
CTCGTGATGGCAGGTTGGGCGTCGCTTGGTCGGTCATTTCGAACCCCAGAGTCCCGCTCAGAAGAACTCG
TCAAGAAGGCGATAGAAGGCGATGCGCTGCGAATCGGGAGCGGCGATACCGTAAAGCACGAGGAAGCGGT
CAGCCCATTCGCCGCCAAGCTCTTCAGCAATATCACGGGTAGCCAACGCTATGTCCTGATAGCGGTCCGC
CACACCCAGCCGGCCACAGTCGATGAATCCAGAAAAGCGGCCATTTTCCACCATGATATTCGGCAAGCAG
GCATCGCCATGAGTCACGACGAGATCCTCGCCGTCGGGCATGCTCGCCTTGAGCCTGGCGAACAGTTCGG
CTGGCGCGAGCCCCTGATGCTCTTCGTCCAGATCATCCTGATCGACAAGACCGGCTTCCATCCGAGTACG
TGCTCGCTCGATGCGATGTTTCGCTTGGTGGTCGAATGGGCAGGTAGCCGGATCAAGCGTATGCAGCCGC
CGCATTGCATCAGCCATGATGGATACTTTCTCGGCAGGAGCAAGGTGAGATGACAGGAGATCCTGCCCCG
GCACTTCGCCCAATAGCAGCCAGTCCCTTCCCGCTTCAGTGACAACGTCGAGCACAGCTGCGCAAGGAAC
GCCCGTCGTGGCCAGCCACGATAGCCGCGCTGCCTCGTCTTGCAGTTCATTCAGGGCACCGGACAGGTCG
GTCTTGACAAAAAGAACCGGGCGCCCCTGCGCTGACAGCCGGAACACGGCGGCATCAGAGCAGCCGATTG
TCTGTTGTGCCCAGTCATAGCCGAATAGCCTCTCCACCCAAGCGGCCGGAGAACCTGCGTGCAATCCATC
TTGTTCAATCATACTCTTCCTTTTTCAATATTATTGAAGCATTTATCAGGGTTATTGTCTCATGAGCGGA
TACATATTTGAATGTATTTAGAAAAATAAACAAATAGGGGTTCCGCGCACATTTCCCCGAAAAGTGCCAC
CTGAACGAAGCATCTGTGCTTCATTTTGTAGAACAAAAATGCAACGCGAGAGCGCTAATTTTTCAAACAA
AGAATCTGAGCTGCATTTTTACAGAACAGAAATGCAACGCGAAAGCGCTATTTTACCAACGAAGAATCTG
TGCTTCATTTTTGTAAAACAAAAATGCAACGCGAGAGCGCTAATTTTTCAAACAAAGAATCTGAGCTGCA
TTTTTACAGAACAGAAATGCAACGCGAGAGCGCTATTTTACCAACAAAGAATCTATACTTCTTTTTTGTT
CTACAAAAATGCATCCCGAGAGCGCTATTTTTCTAACAAAGCATCTTAGATTACTTTTTTTCTCCTTTGT
GCGCTCTATAATGCAGTCTCTTGATAACTTTTTGCACTGTAGGTCCGTTAAGGTTAGAAGAAGGCTACTT
TGGTGTCTATTTTCTCTTCCATAAAAAAAGCCTGACTCCACTTCCCGCGTTTACTGATTACTAGCGAAGC
TGCGGGTGCATTTTTTCAAGATAAAGGCATCCCCGATTATATTCTATACCGATGTGGATTGCGCATACTT
TGTGAACAGAAAGTGATAGCGTTGATGATTCTTCATTGGTCAGAAAATTATGAACGGTTTCTTCTATTTT
GTCTCTATATACTACGTATAGGAAATGTTTACATTTTCGTATTGTTTTCGATTCACTCTATGAATAGTTC
TTACTACAATTTTTTTGTCTAAAGAGTAATACTAGAGATAAACATAAAAAATGTAGAGGTCGAGTTTAGA
TGCAAGTTCAAGGAGCGAAAGGTGGATGGGTAGGTTATATAGGGATATAGCACAGAGATATATAGCAAAG
AGATACTTTTGAGCAATGTTTGTGGAAGCGGTATTCGCAATATTTTAGTAGCTCGTTACAGTCCGGTGCG
TTTTTGGTTTTTTGAAAGTGCGTCTTCAGAGCGCTTTTGGTTTTCAAAAGCGCTCTGAAGTTCCTATACT
TTCTAGAGAATAGGAACTTCGGAATAGGAACTTCAAAGCGTTTCCGAAAACGAGCGCTTCCGAAAATGCA
ACGCGAGCTGCGCACATACAGCTCACTGTTCACGTCGCACCTATATCTGCGTGTTGCCTGTATATATATA
TACATGAGAAGAACGGCATAGTGCGTGTTTATGCTTAAATGCGTACTTATATGCGTCTATTTATGTAGGA
TGAAAGGTAGTCTAGTACCTCCTGTGATATTATCCCATTCCATGCGGGGTATCGTATGCTTCCTTCAGCA
CTACCCTTTAGCTGTTCTATATGCTGCCACTCCTCAATTGGATTAGTCTCATCCTTCAATGCTATCATTT
CCTTTGATATTGGATCATACTAAGAAACCATTATTATCATGACATTAACCTATAAAAATAGGCGTATCAC
GAGGCCCTTTCGTCTCGCGCGTTTCGGTGATGACGGTGAAAACCTCTGACACATGCAGCTCCCGGAGACG
GTCACAGCTTGTCTGTAAGCGGATGCCGGGAGCAGACAAGCCCGTCAGGGCGCGTCAGCGGGTGTTGGCG
GGTGTCGGGGCTGGCTTAACTATGCGGCATCAGAGCAGATTGTACTGAGAGTGCACCATAGATCAACGAC
ATTACTATATATATAATATAGGAAGCATTTAATAGAACAGCATCGTAATATATGTGTACTTTGCAGTTAT
GACGCCAGATGGCAGTAGTGGAAGATATTCTTTATTGAAAAATAGCTTGTCACCTTACGTACAATCTTGA
TCCGGAGCTTTTCTTTTTTTGCCGATTAAGAATTAATTCGGTCGAAAAAAGAAAAGGAGAGGGCCAAGAG
GGAGGGCATTGGTGACTATTGAGCACGTGAGTATACGTGATTAAGCACACAAAGGCAGCTTGGAGTATGT
CTGTTATTAATTTCACAGGTAGTTCTGGTCCATTGGTGAAAGTTTGCGGCTTGCAGAGCACAGAGGCCGC
AGAATGTGCTCTAGATTCCGATGCTGACTTGCTGGGTATTATATGTGTGCCCAATAGAAAGAGAACAATT
GACCCGGTTATTGCAAGGAAAATTTCAAGTCTTGTAAAAGCATATAAAAATAGTTCAGGCACTCCGAAAT
ACTTGGTTGGCGTGTTTCGTAATCAACCTAAGGAGGATGTTTTGGCTCTGGTCAATGATTACGGCATTGA
TATCGTCCAACTGCATGGAGATGAGTCGTGGCAAGAATACCAAGAGTTCCTCGGTTTGCCAGTTATTAAA
AGACTCGTATTTCCAAAAGACTGCAACATACTACTCAGTGCAGCTTCACAGAAACCTCATTCGTTTATTC
CCTTGTTTGATTCAGAAGCAGGTGGGACAGGTGAACTTTTGGATTGGAACTCGATTTCTGACTGGGTTGG
AAGGCAAGAGAGCCCCGAAAGCTTACATTTTATGTTAGCTGGTGGACTGACGCCAGAAAATGTTGGTGAT
GCGCTTAGATTAAATGGCGTTATTGGTGTTGATGTAAGCGGAGGTGTGGAGACAAATGGTGTAAAAGACT
CTAACAAAATAGCAAATTTCGTCAAAAATGCTAAGAAATAGGTTATTACTGAGTAGTATTTATTTAAGTA
TTGTTTGTGCACTTGCCGATCTATGCGGTGTGAAATACCGCACAGATGCGTAAGGAGAAAATACCGCATC
AGGAAATTGTAAGCGTTAATATTTTGTTAAAATTCGCGTTAAATTTTTGTTAAATCAGCTCATTTTTTAA
CCAATAGGCCGAAATCGGCAAAATCCCTTATAAATCAAAAGAATAGACCGAGATAGGGT
[37 nt withheld, positions 7550-7586]
AAAGAACGTGGACTCCAACGTCAAAGG
[49 nt withheld, positions 7614-7662]
T
[91 nt withheld, positions 7664-7754]
G
[124 nt withheld, positions 7756-7879]
CCATTCGCCATTCAGGCTGCGCAACTGTTGGGAAGGGCGAT
