>Addgene plasmid #87573 | pGBKT7-HSH49 | depositor partial sequence | sequence record 170824 | pGBKT7-HSH49 sequence 665 bps
GGACCTGCATATGAACTACAGCGCAGACTCTGGTAATACAGTTTATGTGGGGAATATAGATCCAAGGATA
ACGAAAGAACAACTTTATGAACTCTTCATTCAGATCAACCCTGTTTTAAGGATTAAGTATCCGAAAGATA
AAGTTCTACAAGCTTACCAAGGCTACGCATTCATCGAATTTTATAATCAAGGAGATGCTCAATATGCAAT
AAAAATAATGAATAATACCGTTAGATTATACGACCGACTGATAAAGGTTCGTCAAGTAACCAATTCTACA
GGAACAACTAATTTACCTTCAAATATTTCTAAGGACATGATTCTACCTATTGCTAAGTTGTTCATAAAAA
ACCTTGCAGATTCGATAGATAGCGACCAATTAGTGAAAATTTTCAATAAATTTGGTAAGCTCATAAGGGA
ACCCGAAATTTTCTACCTATCAAACGGAAAATTAAAGTGTGCTTATGTTTATTTTGAGGACTTTGAAAAA
GCAGATTTGGCAATAAAATCTTTGAACAATCAGTTAGTCGCCAACAACAGAATTACTGTTGATTATGCCT
TCAAAGAAAATGGAAAAGGTAACGCAAAATACGGTGATGACGTTGACAGGCTGTTGAATAAAGAAGCATT
AAAGCACAACATGTTGAAATAAGGATCCGTCGACC
